Addgene plasmid #64662: 4RRE
Purpose: Bacterial expression for structure determination; may not be full ORF
Depositing lab: Cheryl Arrowsmith. Depositing organization: University of Toronto.
Backbone
  Vector backbone: pHH0103
  Vector type: Bacterial Expression
Growth in bacteria
  Bacterial resistance: Ampicillin, 100 μg/mL
  Growth temperature: 37°C
  Growth strain: DH5alpha
  Copy number: Unknown
Gene/Insert
  Gene/Insert name: ITCH (alt name: ITCH:YTC002-B06:C225428)
  Species: H. sapiens (human)
  Mutation: See comments
  Entrez Gene: ITCH (a.k.a. ADMFD, AIF4, AIP4, NAPP1)
  Tag / fusion protein: GST (N terminal on backbone)
  Cloning method: Unknown
  Sequencing primers: 5′ M13-F20; 3′ M13-R
Terms and licenses: Academic/Nonprofit Terms; Industry Terms: Not Available to Industry
How to cite: 4RRE was a gift from Cheryl Arrowsmith (Addgene plasmid # 64662 ; http://n2t.net/addgene:64662 ; RRID:Addgene_64662)
