[The description below was written by a language model from this plasmid's Addgene catalogue record.]
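Description:
4RRE is a bacterial expression plasmid built on the pHH0103 backbone and carrying a human ITCH insert, produced for protein structure determination. ITCH (also known as AIP4, AIF4, NAPP1 or ADMFD) encodes a HECT-type E3 ubiquitin ligase. The record cautions that the insert may not be the full open reading frame, which is common for structural-genomics constructs, where a defined domain or fragment is expressed rather than the whole protein. The record does not state which residues or domain of ITCH are included. The mutation field only refers to comments that are not part of the information provided, so any sequence differences from the reference gene cannot be specified here.

The ITCH fragment is fused to an N-terminal GST tag supplied by the backbone. Glutathione S-transferase fusions often improve solubility and allow affinity purification on glutathione resin, which suits the preparation of recombinant protein for crystallography or related structural work. The plasmid is propagated in E. coli under ampicillin selection, and its copy number is listed as unknown. The promoter driving expression, the origin of replication, the presence of any protease cleavage site between GST and the insert, and the cloning method are not stated, and no feature table is available to fill in these details. The listed sequencing primers are standard M13 forward and reverse primers, implying that such sites flank the insert region.

The name resembles a structure database identifier, but the record does not confirm this.
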