>Addgene plasmid #64662 | 4RRE | depositor partial sequence | sequence record 108744 | Insert DNA Sequence
CCGCTGGGTCCGCTGCCGCCGGGTTGGGAAAAACGCACCGATAGCAATGGTCGTGTCTACTTTGTCAATC
ATAATACGCGCATTACGCAGTGGGAAGATCCGCGTAGCCAGGGCCAA
