>Addgene plasmid #64662 | 4RRE | addgene partial sequence | sequence record 111119 | pGEX5 5'-GGGCTGGCAAGCCACGTTTGGTG-3'
TGTCCAGCGGTCTGGTTCCGCGTGGTTCCGGTACCGCGGCCCAGCCGGCCGAAAATCTGTACTTCCAAGG
TCGTCGTGCCTCTGTGGAGCTCCCGCTGGGTCCGCTGCCGCCGGGTTGGGAAAAACGCACCGATAGCAAT
GGTCGTGTCTACTTTGTCAATCATAATACGCGCATTACGCAGTGGGAAGATCCGCGTAGCCAGGGCCAAT
AGGCGGCCGCATA
[142 nt withheld, positions 224-365]
C
[98 nt withheld, positions 367-464]
AGTTTGTACTGGTGACGAAACTCAGTGTCTAGCTAGAGTGGC
[67 nt withheld, positions 507-573]
